>Addgene plasmid #82963 | pDONR223_AURKB_WT_V5 | addgene full sequence | sequence record 162676 | Addgene NGS Result
GGCAGTTCCCTACTCTCGCGTTAACGCTAGCATGGATGTTTTCCCAGTCACGACGTTGTAAAACGACGGC
CAGTCTTAAGCTCGGGCCCCAAATAATGATTTTATTTTGACTGATAGTGACCTGTTCGTTGCAACAAATT
GATGAGCAATGCTTTTTTATAATGCCAACTTTGTACAAAAAAGTTGGCATGGCCCAGAAGGAGAACTCCT
ACCCCTGGCCCTACGGCCGACAGACGGCTCCATCTGGCCTGAGCACCCTGCCCCAGCGAGTCCTCCGGAA
AGAGCCTGTCACCCCATCTGCACTTGTCCTCATGAGCCGCTCCAATGTCCAGCCCACAGCTGCCCCTGGC
CAGAAGGTGATGGAGAATAGCAGTGGGACACCCGACATCTTAACGCGGCACTTCACAATTGATGACTTTG
AGATTGGGCGTCCTCTGGGCAAAGGCAAGTTTGGAAACGTGTACTTGGCTCGGGAGAAGAAAAGCCATTT
CATCGTGGCGCTCAAGGTCCTCTTCAAGTCCCAGATAGAGAAGGAGGGCGTGGAGCATCAGCTGCGCAGA
GAGATCGAAATCCAGGCCCACCTGCACCATCCCAACATCCTGCGTCTCTACAACTATTTTTATGACCGGA
GGAGGATCTACTTGATTCTAGAGTATGCCCCCCGCGGGGAGCTCTACAAGGAGCTGCAGAAGAGCTGCAC
ATTTGACGAGCAGCGAACAGCCACGATCATGGAGGAGTTGGCAGATGCTCTAATGTACTGCCATGGGAAG
AAGGTGATTCACAGAGACATAAAGCCAGAAAATCTGCTCTTAGGGCTCAAGGGAGAGCTGAAGATTGCTG
ACTTCGGCTGGTCTGTGCATGCGCCCTCCCTGAGGAGGAAGACAATGTGTGGCACCCTGGACTACCTGCC
CCCAGAGATGATTGAGGGGCGCATGCACAATGAGAAGGTGGATCTGTGGTGCATTGGAGTGCTTTGCTAT
GAGCTGCTGGTGGGGAACCCACCCTTTGAGAGTGCATCACACAACGAGACCTATCGCCGCATCGTCAAGG
TGGACCTAAAGTTCCCCGCTTCCGTGCCCATGGGAGCCCAGGACCTCATCTCCAAACTGCTCAGGCATAA
CCCCTCGGAACGGCTGCCCCTGGCCCAGGTCTCAGCCCACCCTTGGGTCCGGGCCAACTCTCGGAGGGTG
CTGCCTCCCTCTGCCCTTCAATCTGTCGCCTGCCCAACTTTCTTGTACAAAGTTGGCATTATAAGAAAGC
ATTGCTTATCAATTTGTTGCAACGAACAGGTCACTATCAGTCAAAATAAAATCATTATTTGCCATCCAGC
TGATATCCCCTATAGTGAGTCGTATTACATGGTCATAGCTGTTTCCTGGCAGCTCTGGCCCGTGTCTCAA
AATCTCTGATGTTACATTGCACAAGATAAAAATATATCATCATGCCTCCTCTAGACCAGCCAGGACAGAA
ATGCCTCGACTTCGCTGCTACCCAAGGTTGCCGGGTGACGCACACCGTGGAAACGGATGAAGGCACGAAC
CCAGTGGACATAAGCCTGTTCGGTTCGTAAGCTGTAATGCAAGTAGCGTATGCGCTCACGCAACTGGTCC
AGAACCTTGACCGAACGCAGCGGTGGTAACGGCGCAGTGGCGGTTTTCATGGCTTGTTATGACTGTTTTT
TTGGGGTACAGTCTATGCCTCGGGCATCCAAGCAGCAAGCGCGTTACGCCGTGGGTCGATGTTTGATGTT
ATGGAGCAGCAACGATGTTACGCAGCAGGGCAGTCGCCCTAAAACAAAGTTAAACATTATGAGGGAAGCG
GTGATCGCCGAAGTATCGACTCAACTATCAGAGGTAGTTGGCGTCATCGAGCGCCATCTCGAACCGACGT
TGCTGGCCGTACATTTGTACGGCTCCGCAGTGGATGGCGGCCTGAAGCCACACAGTGATATTGATTTGCT
GGTTACGGTGACCGTAAGGCTTGATGAAACAACGCGGCGAGCTTTGATCAACGACCTTTTGGAAACTTCG
GCTTCCCCTGGAGAGAGCGAGATTCTCCGCGCTGTAGAAGTCACCATTGTTGTGCACGACGACATCATTC
CGTGGCGTTATCCAGCTAAGCGCGAACTGCAATTTGGAGAATGGCAGCGCAATGACATTCTTGCAGGTAT
CTTCGAGCCAGCCACGATCGACATTGATCTGGCTATCTTGCTGACAAAAGCAAGAGAACATAGCGTTGCC
TTGGTAGGTCCAGCGGCGGAGGAACTCTTTGATCCGGTTCCTGAACAGGATCTATTTGAGGCGCTAAATG
AAACCTTAACGCTATGGAACTCGCCGCCCGACTGGGCTGGCGATGAGCGAAATGTAGTGCTTACGTTGTC
CCGCATTTGGTACAGCGCAGTAACCGGCAAAATCGCGCCGAAGGATGTCGCTGCCGACTGGGCAATGGAG
CGCCTGCCGGCCCAGTATCAGCCCGTCATACTTGAAGCTAGACAGGCTTATCTTGGACAAGAAGAAGATC
GCTTGGCCTCGCGCGCAGATCAGTTGGAAGAATTTGTCCACTACGTGAAAGGCGAGATCACCAAGGTAGT
CGGCAAATAACCCTCGAGCCACCCATGACCAAAATCCCTTAACGTGAGTTACGCGTCGTTCCACTGAGCG
TCAGACCCCGTAGAAAAGATCAAAGGATCTTCTTGAGATCCTTTTTTTCTGCGCGTAATCTGCTGCTTGC
AAACAAAAAAACCACCGCTACCAGCGGTGGTTTGTTTGCCGGATCAAGAGCTACCAACTCTTTTTCCGAA
GGTAACTGGCTTCAGCAGAGCGCAGATACCAAATACTGTTCTTCTAGTGTAGCCGTAGTTAGGCCACCAC
TTCAAGAACTCTGTAGCACCGCCTACATACCTCGCTCTGCTAATCCTGTTACCAGTGGCTGCTGCCAGTG
GCGATAAGTCGTGTCTTACCGGGTTGGACTCAAGACGATAGTTACCGGATAAGGCGCAGCGGTCGGGCTG
AACGGGGGGTTCGTGCACACAGCCCAGCTTGGAGCGAACGACCTACACCGAACTGAGATACCTACAGCGT
GAGCTATGAGAAAGCGCCACGCTTCCCGAAGGGAGAAAGGCGGACAGGTATCCGGTAAGCGGCAGGGTCG
GAACAGGAGAGCGCACGAGGGAGCTTCCAGGGGGAAACGCCTGGTATCTTTATAGTCCTGTCGGGTTTCG
CCACCTCTGACTTGAGCGTCGATTTTTGTGATGCTCGTCAGGGGGGCGGAGCCTATGGAAAAACGCCAGC
AACGCGGCCTTTTTACGGTTCCTGGCCTTTTGCTGGCCTTTTGCTCACATGTTCTTTCCTGCGTTATCCC
CTGATTCTGTGGATAACCGTATTACCGCCTTTGAGTGAGCTGATACCGCTCGCCGCAGCCGAACGACCGA
GCGCAGCGAGTCAGTGAGCGAGGAAGCGGAAGAGCGCCCAATACGCAAACCGCCTCTCCCCGCGCGTTGG
CCGATTCATTAATGCAGCTGGCACGACAGGTTTCCCGACTGGAAAGCGGGCAGTGAGCGCAACGCAATTA
ATACGCGTACCGCTAGCCAGGAAGAGTTTGTAGAAACGCAAAAAGGCCATCCGTCAGGATGGCCTTCTGC
TTAGTTTGATGCCTGGCAGTTTATGGCGGGCGTCCTGCCCGCCACCCTCCGGGCCGTTGCTTCACAACGT
TCAAATCCGCTCCCGGCGGATTTGTCCTACTCAGGAGAGCGTTCACCGACAAACAACAGATAAAACGAAA
GGCCCAGTCTTCCGACTGAGCCTTTCGTTTTATTTGATGCCT
Features (pLannotate 1.2.2; 12 found; start..end, strand, type, name):
     38..74      -  CDS            lacZα (fragment): LacZα fragment of β-galactosidase; lacZ fragment
     91..186     +  protein_bind   attL3: mutant version of attL; recombination site for the Gateway® LR reaction LR Clonase™
    189..1220    +  CDS            AURKB: AURKB_HUMAN - Also known as AIK2, AIM1, AIRK2, ARK2, STK1, STK12, STK5. Experimental evidence at protein level: Swiss-Prot protein existence level 1. Serine/threonine-protein kinase component of the chromosomal passenger complex (CPC), a complex that acts as a key regulator of mitosis. The CPC complex has essential functions at the centromere in ensuring correct chromosome alignment and segregation and is required for chromatin-induced microtubule stabilization and spindle assembly. Involved in the bipolar attachment of spindle microtubules to kinetochores and is a key regulator for the onset
   1223..1321    -  protein_bind   attL2: mutant version of attL; recombination site for the Gateway® LR reaction LR Clonase™
   1339..1357    -  promoter       T7 promoter: promoter for bacteriophage T7 RNA polymerase
   1547..1570    +  promoter       Pc promoter (fragment): intI1 (promoter lies within the coding sequence); class 1 integron promoter
   1746..1802    +  CDS            GmR (fragment): gentamycin acetyltransferase; aacC1; confers resistance to gentamycin
   1809..2600    +  CDS            SmR: aminoglycoside adenylyltransferase (Murphy, 1985); aadA; confers resistance to spectinomycin and streptomycin
   2693..3281    +  rep_origin     ori: high-copy-number ColE1/pMB1/pBR322/pUC origin of replication
   3464..3556    +  CDS            lacI (fragment): lac repressor; lacI; The lac repressor binds to the lac operator to inhibit transcription in E. coli. This inhibition can be relieved by adding lactose or isopropyl-β-D-thiogalactopyranoside (IPTG).
   3611..3638    -  terminator     rrnB T2 terminator: transcription terminator T2 from the E. coli rrnB gene
   3770..3813    +  terminator     rrnB T1 terminator: Escherichia coli rrnB; transcription terminator T1 from the E. coli rrnB gene
