[The description below was written by a language model from this plasmid's Addgene catalogue record and pLannotate feature annotations shown in this document.]
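Description:
pDONR223_AURKB_WT_V5 is a Gateway entry clone built on the Invitrogen pDONR223 backbone, carrying the wild-type human AURKB open reading frame. The sequenced plasmid is 3,822 nt. It is propagated in E. coli from a high-copy ColE1/pUC-type origin and selected with spectinomycin through the aadA (SmR) aminoglycoside adenylyltransferase gene. A fragment of a class 1 integron Pc promoter and a short gentamicin-resistance remnant lie upstream of aadA. Small lacZα and lacI fragments are also annotated as backbone remnants. rrnB T1 and T2 terminators sit upstream of the cloning region, where they help insulate the insert from read-through transcription.

The AURKB coding sequence is flanked by two attL recombination sites, annotated by the software as attL3 and attL2. These sites allow the ORF to be moved by an LR Clonase reaction into any compatible destination vector. AURKB encodes Aurora kinase B, the serine/threonine kinase of the chromosomal passenger complex that regulates chromosome alignment, segregation and spindle assembly in mitosis.

The entry clone has no promoter driving the insert, so it is not itself an expression construct. A T7 promoter lies just outside the attL2 site and points back toward the insert. The ORF is in the "open" configuration, with no stop codon after the insert, so it can be read through into a C-terminal tag supplied by a destination vector. The "V5" in the name presumably reflects this design, since no V5 tag is annotated in the entry clone.

The plasmid belongs to the Target Accelerator Plasmid Collection. It served as an overexpression control for gene expression analysis in a high-throughput study phenotyping lung cancer somatic mutations.
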