Addgene plasmid #82963: pDONR223_AURKB_WT_V5
Purpose: Gateway Donor vector containing AURKB, used as an over expression control for gene expression analysis. Part of the Target Accelerator Plasmid Collection.
Depositing lab: Jesse Boehm & Matthew Meyerson & David Root. Depositing organization: Broad Institute. Publication: High-throughput Phenotyping of Lung Cancer Somatic Mutations. Berger AH, Brooks AN, Wu X, Shrestha Y, Chouinard C, Piccioni F, Bagul M, Kamburov A, Imielinski M, Hogstrom L, Zhu C, Yang X, Pantel S, Sakai R, Watson J, Kaplan N, Campbell JD, Singh S, Root DE, Narayan R, Natoli T, Lahr DL, Tirosh I, Tamayo P, Getz G, Wong B, Doench J, Subramanian A, Golub TR, Meyerson M, Boehm JS. Cancer Cell. 2016 Aug 8;30(2):214-28. doi: 10.1016/j.ccell.2016.06.022. Epub 2016 Jul 28. PubMed 27478040.
Backbone
  Vector backbone: pDONR223
  Backbone manufacturer: Invitrogen
  Vector type: Gateway Entry vector
Growth in bacteria
  Bacterial resistance: Spectinomycin, 50 μg/mL
  Growth temperature: 37°C
  Growth strain: DH5alpha
  Copy number: High Copy
Gene/Insert
  Gene/Insert name: AURKB
  Species: H. sapiens (human)
  GenBank ID: NM_004217
  Entrez Gene: AURKB (a.k.a. AIK2, AIM-1, AIM1, ARK-2, ARK2, AurB, IPL1, PPP1R48, STK-1, STK12, STK5, aurkb-sv1, aurkb-sv2)
  Promoter: None
  Cloning method: Gateway Cloning
  Sequencing primers: 5′ M13pUC-fwd; 3′ M13-Rev
Terms and licenses: Academic/Nonprofit Terms; Industry Terms: Not Available to Industry
Depositor comments: Open state: NO stop codon immediately follows insert
How to cite: pDONR223_AURKB_WT_V5 was a gift from Jesse Boehm & Matthew Meyerson & David Root (Addgene plasmid # 82963 ; http://n2t.net/addgene:82963 ; RRID:Addgene_82963)
