>Addgene plasmid #82963 | pDONR223_AURKB_WT_V5 | depositor partial sequence | sequence record 162675 | Insert sequence
ATGGCCCAGAAGGAGAACTCCTACCCCTGGCCCTACGGCCGACAGACGGCTCCATCTGGCCTGAGCACCC
TGCCCCAGCGAGTCCTCCGGAAAGAGCCTGTCACCCCATCTGCACTTGTCCTCATGAGCCGCTCCAATGT
CCAGCCCACAGCTGCCCCTGGCCAGAAGGTGATGGAGAATAGCAGTGGGACACCCGACATCTTAACGCGG
CACTTCACAATTGATGACTTTGAGATTGGGCGTCCTCTGGGCAAAGGCAAGTTTGGAAACGTGTACTTGG
CTCGGGAGAAGAAAAGCCATTTCATCGTGGCGCTCAAGGTCCTCTTCAAGTCCCAGATAGAGAAGGAGGG
CGTGGAGCATCAGCTGCGCAGAGAGATCGAAATCCAGGCCCACCTGCACCATCCCAACATCCTGCGTCTC
TACAACTATTTTTATGACCGGAGGAGGATCTACTTGATTCTAGAGTATGCCCCCCGCGGGGAGCTCTACA
AGGAGCTGCAGAAGAGCTGCACATTTGACGAGCAGCGAACAGCCACGATCATGGAGGAGTTGGCAGATGC
TCTAATGTACTGCCATGGGAAGAAGGTGATTCACAGAGACATAAAGCCAGAAAATCTGCTCTTAGGGCTC
AAGGGAGAGCTGAAGATTGCTGACTTCGGCTGGTCTGTGCATGCGCCCTCCCTGAGGAGGAAGACAATGT
GTGGCACCCTGGACTACCTGCCCCCAGAGATGATTGAGGGGCGCATGCACAATGAGAAGGTGGATCTGTG
GTGCATTGGAGTGCTTTGCTATGAGCTGCTGGTGGGGAACCCACCCTTTGAGAGTGCATCACACAACGAG
ACCTATCGCCGCATCGTCAAGGTGGACCTAAAGTTCCCCGCTTCCGTGCCCATGGGAGCCCAGGACCTCA
TCTCCAAACTGCTCAGGCATAACCCCTCGGAACGGCTGCCCCTGGCCCAGGTCTCAGCCCACCCTTGGGT
CCGGGCCAACTCTCGGAGGGTGCTGCCTCCCTCTGCCCTTCAATCTGTCGCC
